>Addgene plasmid #228332 | pMT1877 | addgene full sequence | sequence record 457738 | Addgene NGS Result
GACGAAAGGGCCTCGTGATACGCCTATTTTTATAGGTTAATGTCATGATAATAATGGTTTCTTAGACGTC
AGGTGGCACTTTTCGGGGAAATGTGCGCGGAACCCCTATTTGTTTATTTTTCTAAATACATTCAAATATG
TATCCGCTCATGAGACAATAACCCTGATAAATGCTTCAATAATATTGAAAAAGGAAGAGTATGAGTATTC
AACATTTCCGTGTCGCCCTTATTCCCTTTTTTGCGGCATTTTGCCTTCCTGTTTTTGCTCACCCAGAAAC
GCTGGTGAAAGTAAAAGATGCTGAAGATCAGTTGGGTGCACGAGTGGGTTACATCGAACTGGATCTCAAC
AGCGGTAAGATCCTTGAGAGTTTTCGCCCCGAAGAACGTTTTCCAATGATGAGCACTTTTAAAGTTCTGC
TATGTGGCGCGGTATTATCCCGTATTGACGCCGGGCAAGAGCAACTCGGTCGCCGCATACACTATTCTCA
GAATGACTTGGTTGAGTACTCACCAGTCACAGAAAAGCATCTTACGGATGGCATGACAGTAAGAGAATTA
TGCAGTGCTGCCATAACCATGAGTGATAACACTGCGGCCAACTTACTTCTGACAACGATCGGAGGACCGA
AGGAGCTAACCGCTTTTTTGCACAACATGGGGGATCATGTAACTCGCCTTGATCGTTGGGAACCGGAGCT
GAATGAAGCCATACCAAACGACGAGCGTGACACCACGATGCCTGTAGCAATGGCAACAACGTTGCGCAAA
CTATTAACTGGCGAACTACTTACTCTAGCTTCCCGGCAACAATTAATAGACTGGATGGAGGCGGATAAAG
TTGCAGGACCACTTCTGCGCTCGGCCCTTCCGGCTGGCTGGTTTATTGCTGATAAATCTGGAGCCGGTGA
GCGTGGGTCTCGCGGTATCATTGCAGCACTGGGGCCAGATGGTAAGCCCTCCCGTATCGTAGTTATCTAC
ACGACGGGGAGTCAGGCAACTATGGATGAACGAAATAGACAGATCGCTGAGATAGGTGCCTCACTGATTA
AGCATTGGTAACTGTCAGACCAAGTTTACTCATATATACTTTAGATTGATTTAAAACTTCATTTTTAATT
TAAAAGGATCTAGGTGAAGATCCTTTTTGATAATCTCATGACCAAAATCCCTTAACGTGAGTTTTCGTTC
CACTGAGCGTCAGACCCCGTAGAAAAGATCAAAGGATCTTCTTGAGATCCTTTTTTTCTGCGCGTAATCT
GCTGCTTGCAAACAAAAAAACCACCGCTACCAGCGGTGGTTTGTTTGCCGGATCAAGAGCTACCAACTCT
TTTTCCGAAGGTAACTGGCTTCAGCAGAGCGCAGATACCAAATACTGTTCTTCTAGTGTAGCCGTAGTTA
GGCCACCACTTCAAGAACTCTGTAGCACCGCCTACATACCTCGCTCTGCTAATCCTGTTACCAGTGGCTG
CTGCCAGTGGCGATAAGTCGTGTCTTACCGGGTTGGACTCAAGACGATAGTTACCGGATAAGGCGCAGCG
GTCGGGCTGAACGGGGGGTTCGTGCACACAGCCCAGCTTGGAGCGAACGACCTACACCGAACTGAGATAC
CTACAGCGTGAGCTATGAGAAAGCGCCACGCTTCCCGAAGGGAGAAAGGCGGACAGGTATCCGGTAAGCG
GCAGGGTCGGAACAGGAGAGCGCACGAGGGAGCTTCCAGGGGGAAACGCCTGGTATCTTTATAGTCCTGT
CGGGTTTCGCCACCTCTGACTTGAGCGTCGATTTTTGTGATGCTCGTCAGGGGGGCGGAGCCTATGGAAA
AACGCCAGCAACGCGGCCTTTTTACGGTTCCTGGCCTTTTGCTGGCCTTTTGCTCACATGTTCTTTCCTG
CGTTATCCCCTGATTCTGTGGATAACCGTATTACCGCCTTTGAGTGAGCTGATACCGCTCGCCGCAGCCG
AACGACCGAGCGCAGCGAGTCAGTGAGCGAGGAAGCGGAAGAGCGCCCAATACGCAAACCGCCTCTCCCC
GCGCGTTGGCCGATTCATTAATGCAGCTGGCACGACAGGTTTCCCGACTGGAAAGCGGGCAGTGAGCGCA
ACGCAATTAATGTGAGTTAGCTCACTCATTAGGCACCCCAGGCTTTACACTTTATGCTTCCGGCTCGTAT
GTTGTGTGGAATTGTGAGCGGATAACAATTTCACACAGGAAACAGCTATGACCATGATTACGCCGCTAGC
CATGGTTGTGCGACAGATTCACTGTGAAAGACTGTTCATTATACCCACGTTTCACTGGGAGATGTAAGCC
TTAGGTGTTTTACCCTGATTAGATAATACAATAACCAACAGAAATACGAGAATCTAAACTAATTTCGATG
ATTCATTTTTCTTTTTACCGCGCTGCCTCTTTTGGCAATTCTTTCACCTATATTCTACCTTCTCTTTCCT
TTTGTTCTAAACTTATTACCAGCTATCTATGTCGAATCAAGAAGAAGGACTTAAACTGTGGGGTGGCAGG
TTTACTGGGGCTACTGACCCCTTGATGGATTTGTATAACGCTTCCTTACCTTACGACAAGAAAATGTACA
AGGTGGATTTAGAAGGAACAAAAGTTTACACTGAGGGCCTGGAGAAAATTAATTTGCTAACTAAAGACGA
ACTAAGTGAGATTCATCGTGGTCTCAAATTGATTGAAGCAGAGTGGGCAGAAGGGAAGTTTGTTGAGAAG
CCAGGGGATGAGGATATTCACACTGCTAATGAACGTCGCTTGGGTGAGTTGATTGGTCGTGGAATCTCTG
GTAAGGTTCATACCGGAAGGTCTAGAAATGATCAAGTTGCCACTGATATGCGGTTGTATGTCAGAGACAA
TCTAACTCAGTTGGCTGACTATCTGAAGCAGTTCATTCAAGTAATCATCAAGAGAGCTGAACAGGAAATA
GACGTCTTGATGCCCGGTTATACTCACTTGCAAAGAGCTCAACCAATCAGATGGTCTCACTGGTTGAGCA
TGTATGCTACCTATTTCACTGAAGATTATGAGAGACTGAATCAAATCGTTAAAAGGTTGAACAAATCCCC
ATTGGGAGCTGGAGCTTTGGCTGGTCATCCTTATGGAATTGATCGTGAATACATTGCTGAGAGATTAGGG
TTTGATTCTGTTATTGGTAATTCTTTGGCCGCTGTTTCAGACAGAGATTTTGTAGTCGAAACCATGTTCT
GGTCTTCGTTGTTTATGAATCATATTTCTCGATTCTCAGAAGATTTGATCATTTACTCCACTGGAGAGTT
TGGATTTATCAAGTTGGCAGATGCTTATTCTACTGGATCTTCTCTGATGCCTCAAAAAAAAAACCCAGAC
TCTTTGGAGTTATTGAGGGGTAAATCTGGTAGATGTTTTGGGGCCTTGGCTGGTTTCCTCATGTCTATTA
AGTCCATTCCGTCAACCTATAACAAAGATATGCAAGAGGATAAGGAGCCTTTATTTGATACTCTAATCAC
TGTAGAGCACTCGATTTTGATAGCATCCGGTGTAGTTTCTACCTTGAACATTGATGCCGAACGAATGAAG
AATGCTCTAACTATGGATATGCTGGCTACAGATCTTGCCGACTATTTAGTTAGAAGGGGAGTTCCATTCA
GAGAAACTCACCACATTTCTGGTGAATGTGTCAGACAAGCCGAGGAGTTGAACCTTTCTGGTATTGATCA
GTTGTCCCTCGAACAATTGAAATCCATTGACTCCCGTTTTGAGGCTGATGTGGCTTCAACGTTTGACTTT
GAAGCCAGTGTTGAAAAAAGAACTGCCACCGGAGGAACTTCTAAGACTGCTGTTTTAAAGCAATTGGATG
CACTGAATGAAAAGCTAGAGTCTTGACTGCAGGTCGACAGCGTGTTTTTTATTCCTTAAGTTACGCAAGG
TCGAACATAAGTACCTGTAGGATCGTACAGGTTTACGCAAGGTCGAACATAAGTACCTGTAGGATCGTAC
AGGTCGCTATTACGCCAGCGGATCCACCTGTAGGATCGTACAGGTGAACCTGTAGGATCGTACAGGTCAA
CCTGTAGGATCGTACAGGTACGTATGTGATCCGGATGATAATGTTAAGTTACGCAAGGTCGAACATAAGT
ACCTGTAGGATCGTACAGGTTTACGCAAGGTCGAACATAAGTACCTGTAGGATCGTACAGGTCGCTATTA
CGCCAGCGGATCCAACTGTAAAATCGGACAGGTGAAACTGTAAAATCGGACAGGTCAAACTGTAAAATCG
GACAGGTACGTATGTGAAGCAATATATAAACAGAAGGAAGCTGCCCTGTCTTAAACCTTTTTTTTTATCA
TCATTATTAGCTTACTTTCATAATTGCGACTGGTTCCAATTGACAAGCTTTTGATTTTAACGACTTTTAA
CGACAACTTGAGAAGATCAAAAAACAACTAATTATTCGAAACGACTAGTATGGTTTCTAAGGGTGAAGAG
TTGTTCACTGGTGTTGTTCCAATCTTGGTTGAGTTGGACGGTGACGTTAACGGACACAAGTTCTCTGTTT
CTGGTGAAGGTGAGGGTGACGCTACTTACGGAAAGTTGACTTTGAAGTTCATCTGTACTACTGGTAAGTT
GCCAGTTCCATGGCCAACTTTGGTTACTACTTTGACTTACGGTGTTCAGTGTTTCTCCAGATACCCAGAC
CACATGAAGCAGCACGATTTCTTCAAGTCTGCTATGCCAGAGGGTTACGTTCAAGAGAGAACTATCTTCT
TCAAGGACGACGGTAACTACAAGACTAGAGCTGAGGTTAAGTTCGAGGGTGACACATTGGTTAACAGAAT
CGAGTTGAAGGGTATCGACTTCAAAGAGGACGGAAACATCTTGGGTCACAAGTTGGAGTACAACTACAAC
TCCCACAACGTTTACATCATGGCTGACAAGCAGAAGAACGGTATCAAGGTTAACTTCAAGATCAGACACA
ACATCGAGGACGGTTCCGTTCAATTGGCTGACCACTACCAACAGAACACTCCAATTGGTGACGGTCCAGT
TTTGTTGCCAGACAACCACTACTTGTCCACTCAATCCGCTTTGTCCAAGGACCCAAACGAGAAGAGAGAT
CACATGGTTTTGTTGGAGTTCGTTACTGCTGCTGGTATCACTTTGGGTATGGACGAGTTGTACAAGTAAC
TCGAGCCTTAGACATGACTGTTCCTCAGTTCAAGTTGGGCACTTACGAGAAGACCGGTCTTGCTAGATTC
TAATCAAGAGGATGTCAGAATGCCATTTGCCTGAGAGATGCAGGCTTCATTTTTGATACTTTTTTATTTG
TAACCTATATAGTATAGGATTTTTTTTGTCATTTTGTTTCTTCTCGTACGAGCTTGCTCCTGATCAGCCT
ATCTCGCAGCTGATGAATATCTTGTGGTAGGGGTTTGGGAAAATCATTCGAGTTTGATGTTTTTCTTGGT
ATTTCCCACTCCTCTTCAGAGTACAGAAGATTAAGTGAGACGTTCGTTTGTGCAAGCTTAGATCCCCGGG
TACCGAGCTCGAATTCGCCGTACCACTTCAAAACACCCAAGCACAGCATACTAAATTTCCCCTCTTTCTT
CCTCTAGGGTGTCGTTAATTACCCGTACTAAAGGTTTGGAAAAGAAAAAAGAGACCGCCTCGTTTCTTTT
TCTTCGTCGAAAAAGGCAATAAAAATTTTTATCACGTTTCTTTTTCTTGAAAATTTTTTTTTTTGATTTT
TTTCTCTTTCGATGACCTCCCATTGATATTTAAGTTAATAAACGGTCTTCAATTTCTCAAGTTTCAGTTT
CATTTTTCTTGTTCTATTACAACTTTTTTTACTTCTTGCTCATTAGAAAGAAAGCATAGCAATCTAATCT
AAGTTTTAATTACAAAATGAAGAAGCCAGAGTTGACTGCTACTTCCGTTGAGAAGTTCTTGATCGAGAAG
TTCGACTCCGTTTCCGACTTGATGCAATTGTCTGAAGGTGAAGAGTCCAGAGCTTTCTCCTTTGACGTTG
GTGGTAGAGGTTACGTTTTGAGAGTTAATTCCTGTGCTGACGGTTTCTACAAGGACAGATACGTTTACAG
ACACTTCGCTTCCGCTGCTTTGCCAATTCCAGAGGTTTTGGACATTGGTGAGTTCTCCGAGTCCTTGACT
TACTGTATCTCCAGAAGAGCTCAGGGAGTTACATTGCAAGACTTGCCAGAAACTGAGTTGCCAGCTGTTT
TGCAACCAGTTGCTGAAGCTATGGACGCTATTGCTGCTGCTGACTTGTCTCAAACTTCTGGTTTTGGTCC
ATTCGGTCCACAGGGTATTGGTCAGTACACTACTTGGAGAGACTTCATCTGTGCTATCGCTGACCCACAT
GTTTACCACTGGCAAACTGTTATGGACGATACTGTTTCCGCTTCCGTTGCTCAGGCTTTGGACGAATTGA
TGTTGTGGGCTGAAGATTGTCCTGAGGTTAGACATTTGGTTCACGCTGACTTCGGTTCCAACAACGTTTT
GACTGACAACGGTAGAATCACTGCTGTTATCGACTGGTCCGAAGCTATGTTCGGTGACTCTCAATACGAG
GTTGCTAACATCTTCTTTTGGAGACCATGGTTGGCTTGTATGGAACAGCAGACTAGATACTTCGAGAGAA
GACACCCAGAATTGGCTGGTTCCCCAAGATTGAGAGCTTACATGTTGAGAATCGGTTTGGACCAGTTGTA
CCAGTCCTTGGTTGATGGTAACTTCGATGATGCTGCTTGGGCTCAAGGTAGATGTGACGCTATCGTTAGA
TCCGGTGCTGGTACTGTTGGTAGAACTCAGATTGCTAGAAGATCCGCTGCTGTTTGGACTGACGGTTGTG
TTGAAGTTTTGGCTGACTCCGGTAACAGAAGACCATCCACTAGACCAAGAGCTAAAGAGGTTGGTAGAGT
TTAAGTATTAAGAACGTTATTTATATTTCAAATTTTTCTTTTTTTTCTCTACAGACGCTGTACGCATGTA
ACATTATACTGAAAACCTTGCTTGAGAAGGTTTTGGGACGCTCGAAGATCCAGCTGCATTAATGAATCGG
CCAACGCGCGGGGAGAGGCGGTTTGCGTATTGGGCGCTCTTCCGCTTCCTCGGAATTCACTGGCCGTCGT
TTTACAACGTCGTGACTGGGAAAACCCTGGCGTTACCCAACTTAATCGCCTTGCAGCACATCCCCCTTTC
GCCAGCTGGCGTAATAGCGAAGAGGCCCGCACCGATCGCCCTTCCCAACAGTTGCGCAGCCTGAATGGCG
AATGGCGCCTGATGCGGTATTTTCTCCTTACGCATCTGTGCGGTATTTCACACCGCATATGGTGCACTCT
CAGTACAATCTGCTCTGATGCCGCATAGTTAAGCCAGCCCCGACACCCGCCAACACCCGCTGACGCGCCC
TGACGGGCTTGTCTGCTCCCGGCATCCGCTTACAGACAAGCTGTGACCGTCTCCGGGAGCTGCATGTGTC
AGAGGTTTTCACCGTCATCACCGAAACGCGCGA
Features (pLannotate 1.2.2; 21 found; start..end, strand, type, name):
     96..200     +  promoter       AmpR promoter: bla
    201..1061    +  CDS            AmpR: β-lactamase; bla; confers resistance to ampicillin, carbenicillin, and related antibiotics
   1232..1820    +  rep_origin     ori: high-copy-number ColE1/pMB1/pBR322/pUC origin of replication
   2003..2095    +  CDS            lacI (fragment): lac repressor; lacI; The lac repressor binds to the lac operator to inhibit transcription in E. coli. This inhibition can be relieved by adding lactose or isopropyl-β-D-thiogalactopyranoside (IPTG).
   2108..2129    +  protein_bind   CAP binding site: CAP binding activates transcription in the presence of cAMP. E. coli catabolite activator protein
   2144..2174    +  promoter       lac promoter: promoter for the E. coli lac operon
   2182..2198    +  protein_bind   lac operator: The lac repressor binds to the lac operator to inhibit transcription in E. coli. This inhibition can be relieved by adding lactose or isopropyl-β-D-thiogalactopyranoside (IPTG). lac repressor encoded by lacI
   2243..2311    +  CDS            DED81 (fragment): SYNC_SACPA - Protein inferred from homology: Swiss-Prot protein existence level 3. From Saccharomyces paradoxus (Yeast) (Saccharomyces douglasii).
   2503..3867    +  CDS            ARG4: ARLY_YEAST - Experimental evidence at protein level: Swiss-Prot protein existence level 1. From Saccharomyces cerevisiae (strain ATCC 204508 / S288c) (Baker's yeast).
   4288..4453    +  promoter       AOX1 promoter (fragment): Pichia pastoris AOX1; inducible promoter, regulated by methanol
   4460..5176    +  CDS            EGFP: EGFP is a basic (constitutively fluorescent) green fluorescent protein published in 1996, derived from Aequorea victoria. It is reported to be a rapidly-maturing weak dimer with moderate acid sensitivity.
   5185..5250    +  CDS            AOX1 (fragment): ALOX1_KOMPC - Experimental evidence at protein level: Swiss-Prot protein existence level 1. Major isoform of alcohol oxidase, which catalyzes the oxidation of methanol to formaldehyde and hydrogen peroxide, the first step in the methanol utilization pathway of methylotrophic yeasts. From Komagataella phaffii (strain ATCC 76273 / CBS 7435 / CECT 11047 / NRRL Y-11430 / Wegner 21-1) (Yeast) (Pichia pastoris).
   5254..5500    +  terminator     AOX1 terminator: Pichia pastoris AOX1; transcription terminator for AOX1
   5521..5546    -  misc_feature   MCS (fragment): pUC18/19 multiple cloning site
   5545..5883    +  promoter       TEF1 promoter (fragment): S. cerevisiae TEF1; promoter for EF-1α
   5897..6919    +  CDS            hph: KHYB_ECOLX - Experimental evidence at protein level: Swiss-Prot protein existence level 1. The aminoglycoside phosphotransferases achieve inactivation of their antibiotic substrates by phosphorylation. Only phosphorylates hygromycin and closely related compounds such as demethyl analogs and destomycin. From Escherichia coli.
   6934..7047    +  terminator     CYC1 terminator (fragment): S. cerevisiae CYC1; transcription terminator for CYC1
   7050..7107    -  CDS            lacI (fragment): lac repressor; lacI; The lac repressor binds to the lac operator to inhibit transcription in E. coli. This inhibition can be relieved by adding lactose or isopropyl-β-D-thiogalactopyranoside (IPTG).
   7125..7282    +  CDS            lacZα (fragment): LacZα fragment of β-galactosidase; lacZ fragment
   7288..7387    -  misc_feature   bom (fragment): basis of mobility region from pBR322
   7489..1       -  CDS            rop (fragment) (across the origin): Rop protein, which maintains plasmids at low copy number; rop
