>Addgene plasmid #228332 | pMT1877 | addgene full sequence | sequence record 461541 | Addgene Long Read Sequencing Result
TTGAGATCCTTTTTTTCTGCGCGTAATCTGCTGCTTGCAAACAAAAAAACCACCGCTACCAGCGGTGGTT
TGTTTGCCGGATCAAGAGCTACCAACTCTTTTTCCGAAGGTAACTGGCTTCAGCAGAGCGCAGATACCAA
ATACTGTTCTTCTAGTGTAGCCGTAGTTAGGCCACCACTTCAAGAACTCTGTAGCACCGCCTACATACCT
CGCTCTGCTAATCCTGTTACCAGTGGCTGCTGCCAGTGGCGATAAGTCGTGTCTTACCGGGTTGGACTCA
AGACGATAGTTACCGGATAAGGCGCAGCGGTCGGGCTGAACGGGGGGTTCGTGCACACAGCCCAGCTTGG
AGCGAACGACCTACACCGAACTGAGATACCTACAGCGTGAGCTATGAGAAAGCGCCACGCTTCCCGAAGG
GAGAAAGGCGGACAGGTATCCGGTAAGCGGCAGGGTCGGAACAGGAGAGCGCACGAGGGAGCTTCCAGGG
GGAAACGCCTGGTATCTTTATAGTCCTGTCGGGTTTCGCCACCTCTGACTTGAGCGTCGATTTTTGTGAT
GCTCGTCAGGGGGGCGGAGCCTATGGAAAAACGCCAGCAACGCGGCCTTTTTACGGTTCCTGGCCTTTTG
CTGGCCTTTTGCTCACATGTTCTTTCCTGCGTTATCCCCTGATTCTGTGGATAACCGTATTACCGCCTTT
GAGTGAGCTGATACCGCTCGCCGCAGCCGAACGACCGAGCGCAGCGAGTCAGTGAGCGAGGAAGCGGAAG
AGCGCCCAATACGCAAACCGCCTCTCCCCGCGCGTTGGCCGATTCATTAATGCAGCTGGCACGACAGGTT
TCCCGACTGGAAAGCGGGCAGTGAGCGCAACGCAATTAATGTGAGTTAGCTCACTCATTAGGCACCCCAG
GCTTTACACTTTATGCTTCCGGCTCGTATGTTGTGTGGAATTGTGAGCGGATAACAATTTCACACAGGAA
ACAGCTATGACCATGATTACGCCGCTAGCCATGGTTGTGCGACAGATTCACTGTGAAAGACTGTTCATTA
TACCCACGTTTCACTGGGAGATGTAAGCCTTAGGTGTTTTACCCTGATTAGATAATACAATAACCAACAG
AAATACGAGAATCTAAACTAATTTCGATGATTCATTTTTCTTTTTACCGCGCTGCCTCTTTTGGCAATTC
TTTCACCTATATTCTACCTTCTCTTTCCTTTTGTTCTAAACTTATTACCAGCTATCTATGTCGAATCAAG
AAGAAGGACTTAAACTGTGGGGTGGCAGGTTTACTGGGGCTACTGACCCCTTGATGGATTTGTATAACGC
TTCCTTACCTTACGACAAGAAAATGTACAAGGTGGATTTAGAAGGAACAAAAGTTTACACTGAGGGCCTG
GAGAAAATTAATTTGCTAACTAAAGACGAACTAAGTGAGATTCATCGTGGTCTCAAATTGATTGAAGCAG
AGTGGGCAGAAGGGAAGTTTGTTGAGAAGCCAGGGGATGAGGATATTCACACTGCTAATGAACGTCGCTT
GGGTGAGTTGATTGGTCGTGGAATCTCTGGTAAGGTTCATACCGGAAGGTCTAGAAATGATCAAGTTGCC
ACTGATATGCGGTTGTATGTCAGAGACAATCTAACTCAGTTGGCTGACTATCTGAAGCAGTTCATTCAAG
TAATCATCAAGAGAGCTGAACAGGAAATAGACGTCTTGATGCCCGGTTATACTCACTTGCAAAGAGCTCA
ACCAATCAGATGGTCTCACTGGTTGAGCATGTATGCTACCTATTTCACTGAAGATTATGAGAGACTGAAT
CAAATCGTTAAAAGGTTGAACAAATCCCCATTGGGAGCTGGAGCTTTGGCTGGTCATCCTTATGGAATTG
ATCGTGAATACATTGCTGAGAGATTAGGGTTTGATTCTGTTATTGGTAATTCTTTGGCCGCTGTTTCAGA
CAGAGATTTTGTAGTCGAAACCATGTTCTGGTCTTCGTTGTTTATGAATCATATTTCTCGATTCTCAGAA
GATTTGATCATTTACTCCACTGGAGAGTTTGGATTTATCAAGTTGGCAGATGCTTATTCTACTGGATCTT
CTCTGATGCCTCAAAAAAAAAACCCAGACTCTTTGGAGTTATTGAGGGGTAAATCTGGTAGATGTTTTGG
GGCCTTGGCTGGTTTCCTCATGTCTATTAAGTCCATTCCGTCAACCTATAACAAAGATATGCAAGAGGAT
AAGGAGCCTTTATTTGATACTCTAATCACTGTAGAGCACTCGATTTTGATAGCATCCGGTGTAGTTTCTA
CCTTGAACATTGATGCCGAACGAATGAAGAATGCTCTAACTATGGATATGCTGGCTACAGATCTTGCCGA
CTATTTAGTTAGAAGGGGAGTTCCATTCAGAGAAACTCACCACATTTCTGGTGAATGTGTCAGACAAGCC
GAGGAGTTGAACCTTTCTGGTATTGATCAGTTGTCCCTCGAACAATTGAAATCCATTGACTCCCGTTTTG
AGGCTGATGTGGCTTCAACGTTTGACTTTGAAGCCAGTGTTGAAAAAAGAACTGCCACCGGAGGAACTTC
TAAGACTGCTGTTTTAAAGCAATTGGATGCACTGAATGAAAAGCTAGAGTCTTGACTGCAGGTCGACAGC
GTGTTTTTTATTCCTTAAGTTACGCAAGGTCGAACATAAGTACCTGTAGGATCGTACAGGTTTACGCAAG
GTCGAACATAAGTACCTGTAGGATCGTACAGGTCGCTATTACGCCAGCGGATCCACCTGTAGGATCGTAC
AGGTGAACCTGTAGGATCGTACAGGTCAACCTGTAGGATCGTACAGGTACGTATGTGATCCGGATGATAA
TGTTAAGTTACGCAAGGTCGAACATAAGTACCTGTAGGATCGTACAGGTTTACGCAAGGTCGAACATAAG
TACCTGTAGGATCGTACAGGTCGCTATTACGCCAGCGGATCCACCTGTAGGATCGTACAGGTGAACCTGT
AGGATCGTACAGGTCAACCTGTAGGATCGTACAGGTACGTATGTGATCCGGATGATAATGTTAAGTTACG
CAAGGTCGAACATAAGTACCTGTAGGATCGTACAGGTTTACGCAAGGTCGAACATAAGTACCTGTAGGAT
CGTACAGGTCGCTATTACGCCAGCGGATCCAACTGTAAAATCGGACAGGTGAAACTGTAAAATCGGACAG
GTCAAACTGTAAAATCGGACAGGTACGTATGTGAAGCAATATATAAACAGAAGGAAGCTGCCCTGTCTTA
AACCTTTTTTTTTATCATCATTATTAGCTTACTTTCATAATTGCGACTGGTTCCAATTGACAAGCTTTTG
ATTTTAACGACTTTTAACGACAACTTGAGAAGATCAAAAAACAACTAATTATTCGAAACGACTAGTATGG
TTTCTAAGGGTGAAGAGTTGTTCACTGGTGTTGTTCCAATCTTGGTTGAGTTGGACGGTGACGTTAACGG
ACACAAGTTCTCTGTTTCTGGTGAAGGTGAGGGTGACGCTACTTACGGAAAGTTGACTTTGAAGTTCATC
TGTACTACTGGTAAGTTGCCAGTTCCATGGCCAACTTTGGTTACTACTTTGACTTACGGTGTTCAGTGTT
TCTCCAGATACCCAGACCACATGAAGCAGCACGATTTCTTCAAGTCTGCTATGCCAGAGGGTTACGTTCA
AGAGAGAACTATCTTCTTCAAGGACGACGGTAACTACAAGACTAGAGCTGAGGTTAAGTTCGAGGGTGAC
ACATTGGTTAACAGAATCGAGTTGAAGGGTATCGACTTCAAAGAGGACGGAAACATCTTGGGTCACAAGT
TGGAGTACAACTACAACTCCCACAACGTTTACATCATGGCTGACAAGCAGAAGAACGGTATCAAGGTTAA
CTTCAAGATCAGACACAACATCGAGGACGGTTCCGTTCAATTGGCTGACCACTACCAACAGAACACTCCA
ATTGGTGACGGTCCAGTTTTGTTGCCAGACAACCACTACTTGTCCACTCAATCCGCTTTGTCCAAGGACC
CAAACGAGAAGAGAGATCACATGGTTTTGTTGGAGTTCGTTACTGCTGCTGGTATCACTTTGGGTATGGA
CGAGTTGTACAAGTAACTCGAGCCTTAGACATGACTGTTCCTCAGTTCAAGTTGGGCACTTACGAGAAGA
CCGGTCTTGCTAGATTCTAATCAAGAGGATGTCAGAATGCCATTTGCCTGAGAGATGCAGGCTTCATTTT
TGATACTTTTTTATTTGTAACCTATATAGTATAGGATTTTTTTTGTCATTTTGTTTCTTCTCGTACGAGC
TTGCTCCTGATCAGCCTATCTCGCAGCTGATGAATATCTTGTGGTAGGGGTTTGGGAAAATCATTCGAGT
TTGATGTTTTTCTTGGTATTTCCCACTCCTCTTCAGAGTACAGAAGATTAAGTGAGACGTTCGTTTGTGC
AAGCTTAGATCCCCGGGTACCGAGCTCGAATTCGCCGTACCACTTCAAAACACCCAAGCACAGCATACTA
AATTTCCCCTCTTTCTTCCTCTAGGGTGTCGTTAATTACCCGTACTAAAGGTTTGGAAAAGAAAAAAGAG
ACCGCCTCGTTTCTTTTTCTTCGTCGAAAAAGGCAATAAAAATTTTTATCACGTTTCTTTTTCTTGAAAA
TTTTTTTTTTTGATTTTTTTCTCTTTCGATGACCTCCCATTGATATTTAAGTTAATAAACGGTCTTCAAT
TTCTCAAGTTTCAGTTTCATTTTTCTTGTTCTATTACAACTTTTTTTACTTCTTGCTCATTAGAAAGAAA
GCATAGCAATCTAATCTAAGTTTTAATTACAAAATGAAGAAGCCAGAGTTGACTGCTACTTCCGTTGAGA
AGTTCTTGATCGAGAAGTTCGACTCCGTTTCCGACTTGATGCAATTGTCTGAAGGTGAAGAGTCCAGAGC
TTTCTCCTTTGACGTTGGTGGTAGAGGTTACGTTTTGAGAGTTAATTCCTGTGCTGACGGTTTCTACAAG
GACAGATACGTTTACAGACACTTCGCTTCCGCTGCTTTGCCAATTCCAGAGGTTTTGGACATTGGTGAGT
TCTCCGAGTCCTTGACTTACTGTATCTCCAGAAGAGCTCAGGGAGTTACATTGCAAGACTTGCCAGAAAC
TGAGTTGCCAGCTGTTTTGCAACCAGTTGCTGAAGCTATGGACGCTATTGCTGCTGCTGACTTGTCTCAA
ACTTCTGGTTTTGGTCCATTCGGTCCACAGGGTATTGGTCAGTACACTACTTGGAGAGACTTCATCTGTG
CTATCGCTGACCCACATGTTTACCACTGGCAAACTGTTATGGACGATACTGTTTCCGCTTCCGTTGCTCA
GGCTTTGGACGAATTGATGTTGTGGGCTGAAGATTGTCCTGAGGTTAGACATTTGGTTCACGCTGACTTC
GGTTCCAACAACGTTTTGACTGACAACGGTAGAATCACTGCTGTTATCGACTGGTCCGAAGCTATGTTCG
GTGACTCTCAATACGAGGTTGCTAACATCTTCTTTTGGAGACCATGGTTGGCTTGTATGGAACAGCAGAC
TAGATACTTCGAGAGAAGACACCCAGAATTGGCTGGTTCCCCAAGATTGAGAGCTTACATGTTGAGAATC
GGTTTGGACCAGTTGTACCAGTCCTTGGTTGATGGTAACTTCGATGATGCTGCTTGGGCTCAAGGTAGAT
GTGACGCTATCGTTAGATCCGGTGCTGGTACTGTTGGTAGAACTCAGATTGCTAGAAGATCCGCTGCTGT
TTGGACTGACGGTTGTGTTGAAGTTTTGGCTGACTCCGGTAACAGAAGACCATCCACTAGACCAAGAGCT
AAAGAGGTTGGTAGAGTTTAAGTATTAAGAACGTTATTTATATTTCAAATTTTTCTTTTTTTTCTCTACA
GACGCTGTACGCATGTAACATTATACTGAAAACCTTGCTTGAGAAGGTTTTGGGACGCTCGAAGATCCAG
CTGCATTAATGAATCGGCCAACGCGCGGGGAGAGGCGGTTTGCGTATTGGGCGCTCTTCCGCTTCCTCGG
AATTCACTGGCCGTCGTTTTACAACGTCGTGACTGGGAAAACCCTGGCGTTACCCAACTTAATCGCCTTG
CAGCACATCCCCCTTTCGCCAGCTGGCGTAATAGCGAAGAGGCCCGCACCGATCGCCCTTCCCAACAGTT
GCGCAGCCTGAATGGCGAATGGCGCCTGATGCGGTATTTTCTCCTTACGCATCTGTGCGGTATTTCACAC
CGCATATGGTGCACTCTCAGTACAATCTGCTCTGATGCCGCATAGTTAAGCCAGCCCCGACACCCGCCAA
CACCCGCTGACGCGCCCTGACGGGCTTGTCTGCTCCCGGCATCCGCTTACAGACAAGCTGTGACCGTCTC
CGGGAGCTGCATGTGTCAGAGGTTTTCACCGTCATCACCGAAACGCGCGAGACGAAAGGGCCTCGTGATA
CGCCTATTTTTATAGGTTAATGTCATGATAATAATGGTTTCTTAGACGTCAGGTGGCACTTTTCGGGGAA
ATGTGCGCGGAACCCCTATTTGTTTATTTTTCTAAATACATTCAAATATGTATCCGCTCATGAGACAATA
ACCCTGATAAATGCTTCAATAATATTGAAAAAGGAAGAGTATGAGTATTCAACATTTCCGTGTCGCCCTT
ATTCCCTTTTTTGCGGCATTTTGCCTTCCTGTTTTTGCTCACCCAGAAACGCTGGTGAAAGTAAAAGATG
CTGAAGATCAGTTGGGTGCACGAGTGGGTTACATCGAACTGGATCTCAACAGCGGTAAGATCCTTGAGAG
TTTTCGCCCCGAAGAACGTTTTCCAATGATGAGCACTTTTAAAGTTCTGCTATGTGGCGCGGTATTATCC
CGTATTGACGCCGGGCAAGAGCAACTCGGTCGCCGCATACACTATTCTCAGAATGACTTGGTTGAGTACT
CACCAGTCACAGAAAAGCATCTTACGGATGGCATGACAGTAAGAGAATTATGCAGTGCTGCCATAACCAT
GAGTGATAACACTGCGGCCAACTTACTTCTGACAACGATCGGAGGACCGAAGGAGCTAACCGCTTTTTTG
CACAACATGGGGGATCATGTAACTCGCCTTGATCGTTGGGAACCGGAGCTGAATGAAGCCATACCAAACG
ACGAGCGTGACACCACGATGCCTGTAGCAATGGCAACAACGTTGCGCAAACTATTAACTGGCGAACTACT
TACTCTAGCTTCCCGGCAACAATTAATAGACTGGATGGAGGCGGATAAAGTTGCAGGACCACTTCTGCGC
TCGGCCCTTCCGGCTGGCTGGTTTATTGCTGATAAATCTGGAGCCGGTGAGCGTGGGTCTCGCGGTATCA
TTGCAGCACTGGGGCCAGATGGTAAGCCCTCCCGTATCGTAGTTATCTACACGACGGGGAGTCAGGCAAC
TATGGATGAACGAAATAGACAGATCGCTGAGATAGGTGCCTCACTGATTAAGCATTGGTAACTGTCAGAC
CAAGTTTACTCATATATACTTTAGATTGATTTAAAACTTCATTTTTAATTTAAAAGGATCTAGGTGAAGA
TCCTTTTTGATAATCTCATGACCAAAATCCCTTAACGTGAGTTTTCGTTCCACTGAGCGTCAGACCCCGT
AGAAAAGATCAAAGGATCTTC
Features (pLannotate 1.2.2; 21 found; start..end, strand, type, name):
      1..589     +  rep_origin     ori: high-copy-number ColE1/pMB1/pBR322/pUC origin of replication
    772..864     +  CDS            lacI (fragment): lac repressor; lacI; The lac repressor binds to the lac operator to inhibit transcription in E. coli. This inhibition can be relieved by adding lactose or isopropyl-β-D-thiogalactopyranoside (IPTG).
    877..898     +  protein_bind   CAP binding site: CAP binding activates transcription in the presence of cAMP. E. coli catabolite activator protein
    913..943     +  promoter       lac promoter: promoter for the E. coli lac operon
    951..967     +  protein_bind   lac operator: The lac repressor binds to the lac operator to inhibit transcription in E. coli. This inhibition can be relieved by adding lactose or isopropyl-β-D-thiogalactopyranoside (IPTG). lac repressor encoded by lacI
   1012..1080    +  CDS            DED81 (fragment): SYNC_SACPA - Protein inferred from homology: Swiss-Prot protein existence level 3. From Saccharomyces paradoxus (Yeast) (Saccharomyces douglasii).
   1272..2636    +  CDS            ARG4: ARLY_YEAST - Experimental evidence at protein level: Swiss-Prot protein existence level 1. From Saccharomyces cerevisiae (strain ATCC 204508 / S288c) (Baker's yeast).
   3255..3420    +  promoter       AOX1 promoter (fragment): Pichia pastoris AOX1; inducible promoter, regulated by methanol
   3427..4143    +  CDS            EGFP: EGFP is a basic (constitutively fluorescent) green fluorescent protein published in 1996, derived from Aequorea victoria. It is reported to be a rapidly-maturing weak dimer with moderate acid sensitivity.
   4152..4217    +  CDS            AOX1 (fragment): ALOX1_KOMPC - Experimental evidence at protein level: Swiss-Prot protein existence level 1. Major isoform of alcohol oxidase, which catalyzes the oxidation of methanol to formaldehyde and hydrogen peroxide, the first step in the methanol utilization pathway of methylotrophic yeasts. From Komagataella phaffii (strain ATCC 76273 / CBS 7435 / CECT 11047 / NRRL Y-11430 / Wegner 21-1) (Yeast) (Pichia pastoris).
   4221..4467    +  terminator     AOX1 terminator: Pichia pastoris AOX1; transcription terminator for AOX1
   4488..4513    -  misc_feature   MCS (fragment): pUC18/19 multiple cloning site
   4512..4850    +  promoter       TEF1 promoter (fragment): S. cerevisiae TEF1; promoter for EF-1α
   4864..5886    +  CDS            hph: KHYB_ECOLX - Experimental evidence at protein level: Swiss-Prot protein existence level 1. The aminoglycoside phosphotransferases achieve inactivation of their antibiotic substrates by phosphorylation. Only phosphorylates hygromycin and closely related compounds such as demethyl analogs and destomycin. From Escherichia coli.
   5901..6014    +  terminator     CYC1 terminator (fragment): S. cerevisiae CYC1; transcription terminator for CYC1
   6017..6074    -  CDS            lacI (fragment): lac repressor; lacI; The lac repressor binds to the lac operator to inhibit transcription in E. coli. This inhibition can be relieved by adding lactose or isopropyl-β-D-thiogalactopyranoside (IPTG).
   6092..6249    +  CDS            lacZα (fragment): LacZα fragment of β-galactosidase; lacZ fragment
   6255..6354    -  misc_feature   bom (fragment): basis of mobility region from pBR322
   6456..6491    -  CDS            rop (fragment): Rop protein, which maintains plasmids at low copy number; rop
   6586..6690    +  promoter       AmpR promoter: bla
   6691..7551    +  CDS            AmpR: β-lactamase; bla; confers resistance to ampicillin, carbenicillin, and related antibiotics
