[The description below was written by a language model from this plasmid's Addgene catalogue record and pLannotate feature annotations shown in this document.]
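Description:
pMT1877 is a pUC19-based yeast expression plasmid built for synthetic biology work, carrying an EGFP reporter whose expression is controlled by a homoserine lactone (HSL)-regulatable synthetic promoter designated KpHsl15.3. In E. coli it is maintained at high copy through the ColE1/pUC origin and selected with ampicillin via the bla gene. Remnants of the pUC backbone (lac promoter/operator, CAP site, lacZα and MCS fragments) are also annotated. No yeast replication origin or centromere is detected, which suggests use by genomic integration, although the record does not say so.

The reporter cassette consists of the EGFP coding sequence preceded by a short fragment matching the Pichia pastoris (Komagataella phaffii) AOX1 promoter and followed by the AOX1 terminator. The AOX1-derived fragment probably serves as the core region of the synthetic promoter, and the unannotated stretch upstream of it presumably holds the HSL-responsive operator elements, but neither point is stated. No HSL-responsive transcription factor is annotated, so the regulator would seem to be supplied from another construct or the host strain. Yeast selection is provided by the hygromycin phosphotransferase gene hph under a TEF1 promoter fragment with a CYC1 terminator fragment. A full-length Saccharomyces cerevisiae ARG4 gene lies upstream of the reporter, possibly as an auxotrophic marker or homology region, though its role is not recorded.

The two sequencing records share the same feature order but differ by about 200 nt in length (7,721 versus 7,523 nt). The difference falls in the unannotated region between ARG4 and the AOX1 promoter fragment, possibly reflecting difficulty in assembling repeated elements there. The plasmid is used to measure HSL-inducible promoter output by fluorescence in yeast.
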