Addgene plasmid #228332: pMT1877
Purpose: Homoserine lactone (HSL)-regulatable EGFP expression
Depositing lab: Jun Ishii. Depositing organization: Kobe University. Publication: Designing strong inducible synthetic promoters in yeasts. Tominaga M, Shima Y, Nozaki K, Ito Y, Someda M, Shoya Y, Hashii N, Obata C, Matsumoto-Kitano M, Suematsu K, Matsukawa T, Hosoya K, Hashiba N, Kondo A, Ishii J. Nat Commun. 2024 Dec 19;15(1):10653. doi: 10.1038/s41467-024-54865-z. PubMed 39702268.
Backbone
  Vector backbone: pUC19
  Vector type: Yeast Expression, Synthetic Biology
  Selectable markers: Hygromycin
Growth in bacteria
  Bacterial resistance: Ampicillin, 100 μg/mL
  Growth temperature: 37°C
  Growth strain: DH5alpha
  Copy number: High Copy
Gene/Insert
  Gene/Insert name: EGFP
  Species: Synthetic; Aequorea victoria
  Promoter: Homoserine lactone (HSL)-regulatable synthetic promoter (KpHsl15.3)
  Cloning method: Ligation Independent Cloning
Terms and licenses: Academic/Nonprofit Terms; Industry Terms: Not Available to Industry
How to cite: pMT1877 was a gift from Jun Ishii (Addgene plasmid # 228332 ; http://n2t.net/addgene:228332 ; RRID:Addgene_228332)
